Addgene plasmid #117049: lenti F9-TetR-EGFP-IRES-PuroR
Purpose: lentiviral vector for expression of TetR-EGFP, for visualization of TetO repeats
Depositing lab: Huimin Zhao. Depositing organization: University of Illinois at Urbana-Champaign. Publication: CRISPR/Cas9-mediated knock-in of an optimized TetO repeat for live cell imaging of endogenous loci. Tasan I, Sustackova G, Zhang L, Kim J, Sivaguru M, HamediRad M, Wang Y, Genova J, Ma J, Belmont AS, Zhao H. Nucleic Acids Res. 2018 Jun 15. pii: 5038283. doi: 10.1093/nar/gky501. PubMed 29912475.
Backbone
  Vector backbone: Cre-IRES-PuroR
  Backbone manufacturer: Addgene Plasmid #30205
  Backbone size w/o insert (bp): 7177
  Total vector size (bp): 9451
  Vector type: Mammalian Expression, Lentiviral
  Selectable markers: Puromycin
Growth in bacteria
  Bacterial resistance: Ampicillin, 100 μg/mL
  Growth temperature: 37°C
  Growth strain: NEB Stable
  Growth instructions: Growth in a bacterial strain that is suitable for repetitive sequences is recommended.
  Copy number: High Copy
Gene/Insert
  Gene/Insert name: F9-TetR-EGFP
  Insert size (bp): 2274
  Promoter: F9 promoter
  Tag / fusion protein: EGFP (C terminal on insert)
  Cloning method: Restriction Enzyme; 5′ cloning site SpeI (not destroyed); 3′ cloning site PshAI (not destroyed)
  Sequencing primers: 5′ GAGGCATTGTAGAGGCTTC and AGGTCGACTCTAGACGATC; 3′ IRES-R
Resource information
  A portion of this plasmid was derived from a plasmid made by: F9-TetR-EGFP sequence was obtained from Dr. Andrew Belmont.
Terms and licenses: Academic/Nonprofit Terms; Industry Terms: Not Available to Industry
How to cite: lenti F9-TetR-EGFP-IRES-PuroR was a gift from Huimin Zhao (Addgene plasmid # 117049 ; http://n2t.net/addgene:117049 ; RRID:Addgene_117049)
