[The description below was written by a language model from this plasmid's Addgene catalogue record and pLannotate feature annotations shown in this document.]
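Description:
lenti F9-TetR-EGFP-IRES-PuroR is an HIV-1-based lentiviral vector for mammalian expression, built on the Cre-IRES-PuroR backbone and recorded at about 9.45 kb. It is propagated in E. coli through a high-copy ColE1/pUC-type origin and selected with ampicillin (AmpR, β-lactamase). The record recommends a bacterial host suited to repetitive sequences, as is usual for plasmids carrying two LTRs. The annotated viral elements are LTR sequences flanking the transfer cassette, the Ψ packaging signal with an adjoining gag fragment, the Rev response element for Rev-dependent nuclear export of the genomic RNA, the cPPT/CTS, and a WPRE downstream of the cargo to enhance transcript expression. Both LTRs are labelled by the annotation tool as truncated 5' LTRs. The record does not state whether the 3' copy is self-inactivating.

The payload is a 2.3 kb F9-TetR-EGFP insert cloned between SpeI and PshAI. The catalogue names the promoter as the F9 promoter. The feature table does not annotate it as such, but shows a reverse-strand match to a polyomavirus VP2 fragment and small lacZα/MCS remnants in the region upstream of the coding sequence. The E. coli tetracycline repressor is fused at its C terminus to EGFP. A short residual Cre fragment from the parent backbone is annotated immediately after EGFP, and the record does not indicate whether it is translated. An EMCV IRES then drives puromycin N-acetyltransferase from the same transcript, so puromycin selects for transduced cells that express the fusion. TetR-EGFP binds TetO operator arrays, so the construct is used to visualise TetO repeats, including repeats knocked into endogenous loci, as fluorescent spots in live-cell imaging.
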