Features (pLannotate 1.2.2; 28 found; start..end, strand, type, name):
      1..118     +  misc_feature   cPPT/CTS: central polypurine tract and central termination sequence of HIV-1
    165..545     -  CDS            VP2_POVMC (fragment): Experimental evidence at protein level: Swiss-Prot protein existence level 1. [Isoform VP3]: structural protein that resides within the core of the capsid surrounded by 72 VP1 pentamers. Following virus endocytosis and trafficking to the endoplasmic reticulum, VP2 and VP3 form oligomers and integrate into the endoplasmic reticulum membrane. Heterooligomer VP2-VP3 may create a viroporin for transporting the viral genome across the endoplasmic reticulum membrane to the cytoplasm. Nuclear entry of the viral DNA involves the selective exposure and importin recognition of VP2 or Vp3 nuclear localiz
   1003..1042    -  CDS            lacZα (fragment): LacZα fragment of β-galactosidase; lacZ fragment
   1038..1061    +  misc_feature   MCS (fragment): pUC18/19 multiple cloning site
   1094..1714    +  CDS            tetR: TETR2_ECOLX - Experimental evidence at protein level: Swiss-Prot protein existence level 1. TetR is the repressor of the tetracycline resistance element; its N-terminal region forms a helix-turn-helix structure and binds DNA. Binding of tetracycline to TetR reduces the repressor affinity for the tetracycline resistance gene (tetA) promoter operator sites. From Escherichia coli.
   1715..2434    +  CDS            EGFP: the original enhanced GFP (Yang et al., 1996) mammalian codon-optimized
   2435..2635    +  CDS            Cre (fragment): site-specific recombinase Cre is a site-specific recombinase from bacteriophage P1. Recombination occurs at loxP sequences.
   2744..3206    +  misc_feature   IRES: internal ribosome entry site (IRES) of the encephalomyocarditis virus (EMCV)
   3220..3817    +  CDS            PuroR (fragment): puromycin N-acetyltransferase; pac from Streptomyces; confers resistance to puromycin
   3833..4421    +  misc_feature   WPRE: woodchuck hepatitis virus posttranscriptional regulatory element
   4416..4526    +  CDS            nef (fragment): NEF_SIVS4 - Experimental evidence at protein level: Swiss-Prot protein existence level 1. Interferes with TCR signaling from the cell membrane. Interacts with CD247/TCRZ (TCR zeta chain) and exert potent down- regulation of cell surface TCR/CD3 complexes. From Simian immunodeficiency virus (isolate F236/smH4) (SIV-sm) (Simian immunodeficiency virus sooty mangabey monkey).
   4569..4749    +  LTR            5' LTR (truncated): truncated 5' long terminal repeat (LTR) from HIV-1
   4882..4986    +  promoter       AmpR promoter: bla
   4987..5847    +  CDS            AmpR: β-lactamase; bla; confers resistance to ampicillin, carbenicillin, and related antibiotics
   6018..6606    +  rep_origin     ori: high-copy-number ColE1/pMB1/pBR322/pUC origin of replication
   6789..6843    +  CDS            lacI (fragment): lac repressor; lacI; The lac repressor binds to the lac operator to inhibit transcription in E. coli. This inhibition can be relieved by adding lactose or isopropyl-β-D-thiogalactopyranoside (IPTG).
   6849..6942    +  rep_origin     SV40 ori (fragment): SV40 origin of replication
   6967..7004    +  CDS            lacI (fragment): lac repressor; lacI; The lac repressor binds to the lac operator to inhibit transcription in E. coli. This inhibition can be relieved by adding lactose or isopropyl-β-D-thiogalactopyranoside (IPTG).
   7017..7038    +  protein_bind   CAP binding site: CAP binding activates transcription in the presence of cAMP. E. coli catabolite activator protein
   7053..7083    +  promoter       lac promoter: promoter for the E. coli lac operon
   7091..7107    +  protein_bind   lac operator: The lac repressor binds to the lac operator to inhibit transcription in E. coli. This inhibition can be relieved by adding lactose or isopropyl-β-D-thiogalactopyranoside (IPTG). lac repressor encoded by lacI
   7141..7224    +  polyA_signal   SV40 poly(A) signal (fragment): SV40 polyadenylation signal
   7391..7720    +  CDS            nef (fragment): NEF_HV1BR - Experimental evidence at protein level: Swiss-Prot protein existence level 1. Extracellular Nef protein targets CD4(+) T-lymphocytes for apoptosis by interacting with CXCR4 surface receptors (PubMed:14990729). From Human immunodeficiency virus type 1 group M subtype B (isolate BRU/LAI) (HIV-1).
   7768..8025    +  LTR            5' LTR (truncated): truncated 5' long terminal repeat (LTR) from HIV-1
   8072..8197    +  misc_feature   HIV-1 Ψ: packaging signal of human immunodeficiency virus type 1
   8181..8519    +  CDS            HIV-1 gag (fragment): gag protein from human immunodeficiency virus 1; gag
   8694..8927    +  misc_feature   RRE: The Rev response element (RRE) of HIV-1 allows for Rev-dependent mRNA export from the nucleus to the cytoplasm.
   9304..9404    +  CDS            Rev (fragment): human immunodeficiency virus 1 (HIV-1) Rev protein; rev; enhances nuclear export of unspliced and incompletely spliced viral mRNAs
>Addgene plasmid #117049 | lenti F9-TetR-EGFP-IRES-PuroR | addgene full sequence | sequence record 236137 | Addgene NGS Result
TTTTAAAAGAAAAGGGGGGATTGGGGGGTACAGTGCAGGGGAAAGAATAGTAGACATAATAGCAACAGAC
ATACAAACTAAAGAATTACAAAAACAAATTACAAAAATTCAAAATTTTCGGGTTTATTACAGGGACAGCA
GAGATCCAGTTTGGACTAGTACGCGTATAGATCTGGATCCCGCCATGGTATCAACGCCATATTTCTATTT
ACAGTAGGGACCTCTTCGTTGTGTAGGTACCGCTGTATTCCTAGGGAAATAGTAGAGGCACCTTGAACTG
TCTGCATCAGCCATATAGCCCCCGCTGTTCGATTTACAAACACAGGCACAGTACTGACAAACCCATACAC
CTCCTCTGAAATACCCATAGTTGCTAGGGCTGTCTCCGAACTCATTACACCCTCCAAAGTCAGAGCTGTA
ATTTCGCCATCAAGGGCAGCGAGGGCTTCTCCAGATAAAATAGCTTCTGCCGAGAGTCCCGTAAGGGTAG
ACACTTCAGCTAATCCCTCGATGAGGTCTACTAGAATAGTCAGTGCGGCTCCCATTTTGAAAATTCACTT
ACTTGATCAGCTTCAGAAGATGGCGGAGGGCCTCCAACACAGTAATTTTCCTCCCGACTCTTAAAATAGA
AAATGTCAAGTCAGTTAAGCAGGAAGTGACTAACTGACCGCAGCTGGCCGTGCGACATCCTCTTTTAATT
AGTTGCTAGGCAACTGCCCTCCAGAGGGCAGTGTGGTTTTGCAAGAGGAAGCAAAAAGCCTCTCCACCCA
GGCCTGGAATGTTTCCACCCAATCATTACTATGACAACAGCTGTTTTTTTTAGTATTAAGCAGAGGCCGG
GGGCCCCTGGCCTCCGCTTACTCTGGAGAAAAAGAAGAGAGGCATTGTAGAGGCTTCCAGAGGCAACTTG
TCAAAACAGGACTGGCGCCTTGGAGGCGCTGTGGGGCCACCCAAATTGATATAATTAAGCCCCAACCGCC
TCTTCCCGCCTCCAGATCTCCATTCGCCATTCAGGCTGCGCAACTGTTGGGAAGGGCGATCGTCTAGAGT
CGACCTGCAGGGGCCCTCGAGATCCAAAAATTAGGAATTAATGATGTCTAGATTAGATAAAAGTAAAGTG
ATTAACAGCGCATTAGAGCTGCTTAATGAGGTCGGAATCGAAGGTTTAACAACCCGTAAACTCGCCCAGA
AGCTAGGTGTAGAGCAGCCTACATTGTATTGGCATGTAAAAAATAAGCGGGCTTTGCTCGACGCCTTAGC
CATTGAGATGTTAGATAGGCACCATACTCACTTTTGCCCTTTAGAAGGGGAAAGCTGGCAAGATTTTTTA
CGTAATAACGCTAAAAGTTTTAGATGTGCTTTACTAAGTCATCGCGATGGAGCAAAAGTACATTTAGGTA
CACGGCCTACAGAAAAACAGTATGAAACTCTCGAAAATCAATTAGCCTTTTTATGCCAACAAGGTTTTTC
ACTAGAGAATGCATTATATGCACTCAGCGCTGTGGGGCATTTTACTTTAGGTTGCGTATTGGAAGATCAA
GAGCATCAAGTCGCTAAAGAAGAAAGGGAAACACCTACTACTGATAGTATGCCGCCATTATTACGACAAG
CTATCGAATTATTTGATCACCAAGGTGCAGAGCCAGCCTTCTTATTCGGCCTTGAATTGATCATATGCGG
ATTAGAAAAACAACTTAAATGTGAAAGTGGGTCCATGGTGAGCAAGGGCGAGGAGCTGTTCACCGGGGTG
GTGCCCATCCTGGTCGAGCTGGACGGCGACGTAAACGGCCACAAGTTCAGCGTGTCCGGCGAGGGCGAGG
GCGATGCCACCTACGGCAAGCTGACCCTGAAGTTCATCTGCACCACCGGCAAGCTGCCCGTGCCCTGGCC
CACCCTCGTGACCACCCTGACCTACGGCGTGCAGTGCTTCAGCCGCTACCCCGACCACATGAAGCAGCAC
GACTTCTTCAAGTCCGCCATGCCCGAAGGCTACGTCCAGGAGCGCACCATCTTCTTCAAGGACGACGGCA
ACTACAAGACCCGCGCCGAGGTGAAGTTCGAGGGCGACACCCTGGTGAACCGCATCGAGCTGAAGGGCAT
CGACTTCAAGGAGGACGGCAACATCCTGGGGCACAAGCTGGAGTACAACTACAACAGCCACAACGTCTAT
ATCATGGCCGACAAGCAGAAGAACGGCATCAAGGTGAACTTCAAGATCCGCCACAACATCGAGGACGGCA
GCGTGCAGCTCGCCGACCACTACCAGCAGAACACCCCCATCGGCGACGGCCCCGTGCTGCTGCCCGACAA
CCACTACCTGAGCACCCAGTCCGCCCTGAGCAAAGACCCCAACGAGAAGCGCGATCACATGGTCCTGCTG
GAGTTCGTGACCGCCGCCGGGATCACTCTCGGCATGGACGAGCTGTACAAGTAAGACTCTGGTCAGAGAT
ACCTGGCCTGGTCTGGACACAGTGCCCGTGTCGGAGCCGCGCGAGATATGGCCCGCGCTGGAGTTTCAAT
ACCGGAGATCATGCAAGCTGGTGGCTGGACCAATGTAAATATTGTCATGAACTATATCCGTAACCTGGAT
AGTGAAACAGGGGCAATGGTGCGCCTGCTGGAAGATGGCGATTAGAGATCCCTCCCCCCCCCCTAACGTT
ACTGGCCGAAGCCGCTTGGAATAAGGCCGGTGTGCGTTTGTCTATATGTTATTTTCCACCATATTGCCGT
CTTTTGGCAATGTGAGGGCCCGGAAACCTGGCCCTGTCTTCTTGACGAGCATTCCTAGGGGTCTTTCCCC
TCTCGCCAAAGGAATGCAAGGTCTGTTGAATGTCGTGAAGGAAGCAGTTCCTCTGGAAGCTTCTTGAAGA
CAAACAACGTCTGTAGCGACCCTTTGCAGGCAGCGGAACCCCCCACCTGGCGACAGGTGCCTCTGCGGCC
AAAAGCCACGTGTATAAGATACACCTGCAAAGGCGGCACAACCCCAGTGCCACGTTGTGAGTTGGATAGT
TGTGGAAAGAGTCAAATGGCTCTCCTCAAGCGTATTCAACAAGGGGCTGAAGGATGCCCAGAAGGTACCC
CATTGTATGGGATCTGATCTGGGGCCTCGGTGCACATGCTTTACATGTGTTTAGTCGAGGTTAAAAAAAC
GTCTAGGCCCCCCGAACCACGGGGACGTGGTTTTCCTTTGAAAAACACGATGATAATATGGCCACACATA
TGACCGAGTACAAGCCCACGGTGCGCCTCGCCACCCGCGACGACGTCCCCAGGGCCGTACGCACCCTCGC
CGCCGCGTTCGCCGACTACCCCGCCACGCGCCACACCGTCGATCCGGACCGCCACATCGAGCGGGTCACC
GAGCTGCAAGAACTCTTCCTCACGCGCGTCGGGCTCGACATCGGCAAGGTGTGGGTCGCGGACGACGGCG
CCGCGGTGGCGGTCTGGACCACGCCGGAGAGCGTCGAAGCGGGGGCGGTGTTCGCCGAGATCGGCCCGCG
CATGGCCGAGTTGAGCGGTTCCCGGCTGGCCGCGCAGCAACAGATGGAAGGCCTCCTGGCGCCGCACCGG
CCCAAGGAGCCCGCGTGGTTCCTGGCCACCGTCGGCGTCTCGCCCGACCACCAGGGCAAGGGTCTGGGCA
GCGCCGTCGTGCTCCCCGGAGTGGAGGCGGCCGAGCGCGCCGGGGTGCCCGCCTTCCTGGAGACCTCCGC
GCCCCGCAACCTCCCCTTCTACGAGCGGCTCGGCTTCACCGTCACCGCCGACGTCGAGGTGCCCGAAGGA
CCGCGCACCTGGTGCATGACCCGCAAGCCCGGTGCCTAAATCGATAGATCCTAATCAACCTCTGGATTAC
AAAATTTGTGAAAGATTGACTGGTATTCTTAACTATGTTGCTCCTTTTACGCTATGTGGATACGCTGCTT
TAATGCCTTTGTATCATGCTATTGCTTCCCGTATGGCTTTCATTTTCTCCTCCTTGTATAAATCCTGGTT
GCTGTCTCTTTATGAGGAGTTGTGGCCCGTTGTCAGGCAACGTGGCGTGGTGTGCACTGTGTTTGCTGAC
GCAACCCCCACTGGTTGGGGCATTGCCACCACCTGTCAGCTCCTTTCCGGGACTTTCGCTTTCCCCCTCC
CTATTGCCACGGCGGAACTCATCGCCGCCTGCCTTGCCCGCTGCTGGACAGGGGCTCGGCTGTTGGGCAC
TGACAATTCCGTGGTGTTGTCGGGGAAATCATCGTCCTTTCCTTGGCTGCTCGCCTGTGTTGCCACCTGG
ATTCTGCGCGGGACGTCCTTCTGCTACGTCCCTTCGGCCCTCAATCCAGCGGACCTTCCTTCCCGCGGCC
TGCTGCCGGCTCTGCGGCCTCTTCCGCGTCTTCGCCTTCGCCCTCAGACGAGTCGGATCTCCCTTTGGGC
CGCCTCCCCGCCTGGTACCTTTAAGACCAATGACTTACAAGGCAGCTGTAGATCTTAGCCACTTTTTAAA
AGAAAAGGGGGGACTGGAAGGGCTAATTCACTCCCAACGAAGACAAGATCACCTGCAGGACAGGCGCGCC
CTGCTTTTTGCTTGTACTGGGTCTCTCTGGTTAGACCAGATCTGAGCCTGGGAGCTCTCTGGCTAACTAG
GGAACCCACTGCTTAAGCCTCAATAAAGCTTGCCTTGAGTGCTTCAAGTAGTGTGTGCCCGTCTGTTGTG
TGACTCTGGTAACTAGAGATCCCTCAGACCCTTTTAGTCAGTGTGGAAAATCTCTAGCACCCGGGCGATT
AAGGAAAGGGCTAGATCATTCTTGAAGACGAAAGGGCCTCGTGATACGCCTATTTTTATAGGTTAATGTC
ATGATAATAATGGTTTCTTAGACGTCAGGTGGCACTTTTCGGGGAAATGTGCGCGGAACCCCTATTTGTT
TATTTTTCTAAATACATTCAAATATGTATCCGCTCATGAGACAATAACCCTGATAAATGCTTCAATAATA
TTGAAAAAGGAAGAGTATGAGTATTCAACATTTCCGTGTCGCCCTTATTCCCTTTTTTGCGGCATTTTGC
CTTCCTGTTTTTGCTCACCCAGAAACGCTGGTGAAAGTAAAAGATGCTGAAGATCAGTTGGGTGCACGAG
TGGGTTACATCGAACTGGATCTCAACAGCGGTAAGATCCTTGAGAGTTTTCGCCCCGAAGAACGTTTTCC
AATGATGAGCACTTTTAAAGTTCTGCTATGTGGCGCGGTATTATCCCGTGTTGACGCCGGGCAAGAGCAA
CTCGGTCGCCGCATACACTATTCTCAGAATGACTTGGTTGAGTACTCACCAGTCACAGAAAAGCATCTTA
CGGATGGCATGACAGTAAGAGAATTATGCAGTGCTGCCATAACCATGAGTGATAACACTGCGGCCAACTT
ACTTCTGACAACGATCGGAGGACCGAAGGAGCTAACCGCTTTTTTGCACAACATGGGGGATCATGTAACT
CGCCTTGATCGTTGGGAACCGGAGCTGAATGAAGCCATACCAAACGACGAGCGTGACACCACGATGCCTG
TAGCAATGGCAACAACGTTGCGCAAACTATTAACTGGCGAACTACTTACTCTAGCTTCCCGGCAACAATT
AATAGACTGGATGGAGGCGGATAAAGTTGCAGGACCACTTCTGCGCTCGGCCCTTCCGGCTGGCTGGTTT
ATTGCTGATAAATCTGGAGCCGGTGAGCGTGGGTCTCGCGGTATCATTGCAGCACTGGGGCCAGATGGTA
AGCCCTCCCGTATCGTAGTTATCTACACGACGGGGAGTCAGGCAACTATGGATGAACGAAATAGACAGAT
CGCTGAGATAGGTGCCTCACTGATTAAGCATTGGTAACTGTCAGACCAAGTTTACTCATATATACTTTAG
ATTGATTTAAAACTTCATTTTTAATTTAAAAGGATCTAGGTGAAGATCCTTTTTGATAATCTCATGACCA
AAATCCCTTAACGTGAGTTTTCGTTCCACTGAGCGTCAGACCCCGTAGAAAAGATCAAAGGATCTTCTTG
AGATCCTTTTTTTCTGCGCGTAATCTGCTGCTTGCAAACAAAAAAACCACCGCTACCAGCGGTGGTTTGT
TTGCCGGATCAAGAGCTACCAACTCTTTTTCCGAAGGTAACTGGCTTCAGCAGAGCGCAGATACCAAATA
CTGTTCTTCTAGTGTAGCCGTAGTTAGGCCACCACTTCAAGAACTCTGTAGCACCGCCTACATACCTCGC
TCTGCTAATCCTGTTACCAGTGGCTGCTGCCAGTGGCGATAAGTCGTGTCTTACCGGGTTGGACTCAAGA
CGATAGTTACCGGATAAGGCGCAGCGGTCGGGCTGAACGGGGGGTTCGTGCACACAGCCCAGCTTGGAGC
GAACGACCTACACCGAACTGAGATACCTACAGCGTGAGCTATGAGAAAGCGCCACGCTTCCCGAAGGGAG
AAAGGCGGACAGGTATCCGGTAAGCGGCAGGGTCGGAACAGGAGAGCGCACGAGGGAGCTTCCAGGGGGA
AACGCCTGGTATCTTTATAGTCCTGTCGGGTTTCGCCACCTCTGACTTGAGCGTCGATTTTTGTGATGCT
CGTCAGGGGGGCGGAGCCTATGGAAAAACGCCAGCAACGCGGCCTTTTTACGGTTCCTGGCCTTTTGCTG
GCCTTTTGCTCACATGTTCTTTCCTGCGTTATCCCCTGATTCTGTGGATAACCGTATTACCGCCTTTGAG
TGAGCTGATACCGCTCGCCGCAGCCGAACGACCGAGCGCAGCGAGTCAGTGAGCGAGGAAGCGGAAGAGC
GCCCAATACGCAAACCGCCTCTCCCCGCGCGTTGGCCGATTCATTAATGCAGCAAGCTCATGGCTGACTA
ATTTTTTTTATTTATGCAGAGGCCGAGGCCGCCTCGGCCTCTGAGCTATTCCAGAAGTAGTGAGGAGGCT
TTTTTGGAGGCCTAGGCTTTTGCAAAAAGCTCCCCGTGGCACGACAGGTTTCCCGACTGGAAAGCGGGCA
GTGAGCGCAACGCAATTAATGTGAGTTAGCTCACTCATTAGGCACCCCAGGCTTTACACTTTATGCTTCC
GGCTCGTATGTTGTGTGGAATTGTGAGCGGATAACAATTTCACACAGGAAACAGCTATGACATGATTACG
AATTTCACAAATAAAGCATTTTTTTCACTGCATTCTAGTTGTGGTTTGTCCAAACTCATCAATGTATCTT
ATCATGTCTGGATCAACTGGATAACTCAAGCTAACCAAAATCATCCCAAACTTCCCACCCCATACCCTAT
TACCACTGCCAATTACCTGTGGTTTCATTTACTCTAAACCTGTGATTCCTCTGAATTATTTTCATTTTAA
AGAAATTGTATTTGTTAAATATGTACTACAAACTTAGTAGTTGGAAGGGCTAATTCACTCCCAAAGAAGA
CAAGATATCCTTGATCTGTGGATCTACCACACACAAGGCTACTTCCCTGATTAGCAGAACTACACACCAG
GGCCAGGGGTCAGATATCCACTGACCTTTGGATGGTGCTACAAGCTAGTACCAGTTGAGCCAGATAAGGT
AGAAGAGGCCAATAAAGGAGAGAACACCAGCTTGTTACACCCTGTGAGCCTGCATGGGATGGATGACCCG
GAGAGAGAAGTGTTAGAGTGGAGGTTTGACAGCCGCCTAGCATTTCATCACGTGGCCCGAGAGCTGCATC
CGGAGTACTTCAAGAACTGCTGATATCGAGCTTGCTACAAGGGACTTTCCGCTGGGGACTTTCCAGGGAG
GCGTGGCCTGGGCGGGACTGGGGAGTGGCGAGCCCTCAGATCCTGCATATAAGCAGCTGCTTTTTGCCTG
TACTGGGTCTCTCTGGTTAGACCAGATCTGAGCCTGGGAGCTCTCTGGCTAACTAGGGAACCCACTGCTT
AAGCCTCAATAAAGCTTGCCTTGAGTGCTTCAAGTAGTGTGTGCCCGTCTGTTGTGTGACTCTGGTAACT
AGAGATCCCTCAGACCCTTTTAGTCAGTGTGGAAAATCTCTAGCAGTGGCGCCCGAACAGGGACTTGAAA
GCGAAAGGGAAACCAGAGGAGCTCTCTCGACGCAGGACTCGGCTTGCTGAAGCGCGCACGGCAAGAGGCG
AGGGGCGGCGACTGGTGAGTACGCCAAAAATTTTGACTAGCGGAGGCTAGAAGGAGAGAGATGGGTGCGA
GAGCGTCAGTATTAAGCGGGGGAGAATTAGATCGCGATGGGAAAAAATTCGGTTAAGGCCAGGGGGAAAG
AAAAAATATAAATTAAAACATATAGTATGGGCAAGCAGGGAGCTAGAACGATTCGCAGTTAATCCTGGCC
TGTTAGAAACATCAGAAGGCTGTAGACAAATACTGGGACAGCTACAACCATCCCTTCAGACAGGATCAGA
AGAACTTAGATCATTATATAATACAGTAGCAACCCTCTATTGTGTGCATCAAAGGATAGAGATAAAAGAC
ACCAAGGAAGCTTTAGACAAGATAGAGGAAGAGCAAAACAAAAGTAAGACCACCGCACAGCAAGCGGCCG
GCCGCTGATCTTCAGACCTGGAGGAGGAGATATGAGGGACAATTGGAGAAGTGAATTATATAAATATAAA
GTAGTAAAAATTGAACCATTAGGAGTAGCACCCACCAAGGCAAAGAGAAGAGTGGTGCAGAGAGAAAAAA
GAGCAGTGGGAATAGGAGCTTTGTTCCTTGGGTTCTTGGGAGCAGCAGGAAGCACTATGGGCGCAGCGTC
AATGACGCTGACGGTACAGGCCAGACAATTATTGTCTGGTATAGTGCAGCAGCAGAACAATTTGCTGAGG
GCTATTGAGGCGCAACAGCATCTGTTGCAACTCACAGTCTGGGGCATCAAGCAGCTCCAGGCAAGAATCC
TGGCTGTGGAAAGATACCTAAAGGATCAACAGCTCCTGGGGATTTGGGGTTGCTCTGGAAAACTCATTTG
CACCACTGCTGTGCCTTGGAATGCTAGTTGGAGTAATAAATCTCTGGAACAGATTTGGAATCACACGACC
TGGATGGAGTGGGACAGAGAAATTAACAATTACACAAGCTTAATACACTCCTTAATTGAAGAATCGCAAA
ACCAGCAAGAAAAGAATGAACAAGAATTATTGGAATTAGATAAATGGGCAAGTTTGTGGAATTGGTTTAA
CATAACAAATTGGCTGTGGTATATAAAATTATTCATAATGATAGTAGGAGGCTTGGTAGGTTTAAGAATA
GTTTTTGCTGTACTTTCTATAGTGAATAGAGTTAGGCAGGGATATTCACCATTATCGTTTCAGACCCACC
TCCCAACCCCGAGGGGACCCGACAGGCCCGAAGGAATAGAAGAAGAAGGTGGAGAGAGAGACAGAGACAG
ATCCATTCGATTAGTGAACGGATCTCGACGGTATCGCCGAATTCACAAATGGCAGTATTCATCCACAA
